Addgene plasmid #208773: pET21a-C2m2-SNAP
Purpose: To express C2m2-SNAP in bacteria
Depositing lab: Urte Neniskyte. Depositing organization: Vilnius University. Publication: Genetically encoded phosphatidylserine biosensor for in vitro, ex vivo and in vivo labelling. Dirvelyte E, Bujanauskiene D, Jankaityte E, Daugelaviciene N, Kisieliute U, Nagula I, Budvytyte R, Neniskyte U. Cell Mol Biol Lett. 2023 Jul 27;28(1):59. doi: 10.1186/s11658-023-00472-7. PubMed 37501184.
Backbone
  Vector backbone: pET21a(+)
  Backbone manufacturer: EMD Biosciences
  Backbone size w/o insert (bp): 5364
  Total vector size (bp): 6474
  Vector type: Bacterial Expression
Growth in bacteria
  Bacterial resistance: Ampicillin, 100 μg/mL
  Growth temperature: 37°C
  Growth strain: DH5alpha
  Copy number: High Copy
Gene/Insert
  Gene/Insert name: C2m2-SNAP (alt name: C2 domain)
  Species: M. musculus (mouse)
  Insert size (bp): 1109
  Mutation: Mutated 24 and 45 lysine to asparagine in C2 domain (K24N, K45N), disabling the probe binding to phosphatidylserine
  GenBank ID: 17304
  Entrez Gene: Mfge8 (a.k.a. MFG-E8, MP47, Mfgm, P47, SED1, lactadherin)
  Promoter: T7 promoter
  Tag / fusion protein: SNAP-tag (C terminal on insert)
  Cloning method: Restriction Enzyme; 5′ cloning site NdeI (not destroyed); 3′ cloning site XhoI (not destroyed)
  Sequencing primers: 5′ CGGTTGGGAATGTAATTCAG; 3′ GCTAGTTATTGCTCAGCGC
Terms and licenses: Academic/Nonprofit Terms; Industry Terms: Not Available to Industry
How to cite: pET21a-C2m2-SNAP was a gift from Urte Neniskyte (Addgene plasmid # 208773 ; http://n2t.net/addgene:208773 ; RRID:Addgene_208773)
