[The description below was written by a language model from this plasmid's Addgene catalogue record and pLannotate feature annotations shown in this document.]
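Description:
pET21a-C2m2-SNAP is a bacterial expression plasmid of about 6.5 kb built on the pET21a(+) backbone, designed to produce a recombinant protein in E. coli. It replicates from a ColE1/pBR322-type origin, with the rop gene and bom region of the pBR322 lineage also annotated (the catalogue lists it as high copy), and it is selected with ampicillin through the β-lactamase gene. An f1 origin is also present. The short tetracycline-resistance fragments and a predicted E. coli ORF in the feature table are backbone remnants rather than functional parts.

The insert, cloned between NdeI and XhoI, encodes the C2 domain of mouse Mfge8 (lactadherin/MFG-E8) fused at its C terminus to a SNAP-tag, the O6-alkylguanine-DNA-alkyltransferase variant that bonds covalently to benzylguanine-linked dyes or other substrates. The C2 domain is the portion of lactadherin that recognises phosphatidylserine-rich membranes, but this "C2m2" version carries K24N and K45N substitutions that disable phosphatidylserine binding. This fits a role as a non-binding control for a phosphatidylserine biosensor, although the record itself states only bacterial expression as the purpose. Transcription is driven by the T7 promoter with an adjacent lac operator and the T7 gene 10 ribosome binding site, and it ends at the T7 terminator. The plasmid-borne lacI supplies repressor, so expression is IPTG-inducible in hosts that provide T7 RNA polymerase. A short His-tag sequence annotated just downstream of the SNAP-tag, typical of this backbone, probably allows metal-affinity purification, though the catalogue entry does not list it as a tag. The small "SET1" hit before the terminator is most likely vector sequence rather than a deliberate fusion.
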