Features (pLannotate 1.2.2; 20 found; start..end, strand, type, name):
     12..440     +  rep_origin     f1 ori (sequence partly withheld): f1 bacteriophage origin of replication; arrow indicates direction of (+) strand synthesis
    493..597     +  promoter       AmpR promoter: bla
    598..1458    +  CDS            AmpR: β-lactamase; bla; confers resistance to ampicillin, carbenicillin, and related antibiotics
   1629..2217    +  rep_origin     ori: high-copy-number ColE1/pMB1/pBR322/pUC origin of replication
   2403..2542    -  misc_feature   bom: basis of mobility region from pBR322
   2644..2835    -  CDS            rop: Rop protein, which maintains plasmids at low copy number; rop
   2852..3232    +  CDS            YPB1_ECOLX: Protein predicted: Swiss-Prot protein existence level 4. From Escherichia coli.
   3304..3595    -  CDS            TcR (fragment): tetracycline efflux protein; tet; confers resistance to tetracycline
   3610..3631    -  protein_bind   CAP binding site: CAP binding activates transcription in the presence of cAMP. E. coli catabolite activator protein
   3644..4726    -  CDS            lacI: lac repressor; lacI; The lac repressor binds to the lac operator to inhibit transcription in E. coli. This inhibition can be relieved by adding lactose or isopropyl-β-D-thiogalactopyranoside (IPTG).
   4727..4804    -  promoter       lacI promoter: lacI
   4812..5091    -  CDS            TcR (fragment): tetracycline efflux protein; tet; confers resistance to tetracycline
   5113..5131    +  promoter       T7 promoter: promoter for bacteriophage T7 RNA polymerase
   5132..5156    +  protein_bind   lac operator: The lac repressor binds to the lac operator to inhibit transcription in E. coli. This inhibition can be relieved by adding lactose or isopropyl-β-D-thiogalactopyranoside (IPTG). lac repressor encoded by lacI
   5171..5193    +  RBS            RBS: efficient ribosome binding site from bacteriophage T7 gene 10 (Olins and Rangwala, 1989)
   5201..5677    +  CDS            Mfge8 (fragment): MFGM_MOUSE - Experimental evidence at protein level: Swiss-Prot protein existence level 1. Contributes to phagocytic removal of apoptotic cells in many tissues. Specific ligand for the alpha-v/beta-3 and alpha-v/beta-5 receptors. Also binds to phosphatidylserine-enriched cell surfaces in a receptor-independent manner. Zona pellucida-binding protein which may play a role in gamete interaction (By similarity). Plays an important role in the maintenance of intestinal epithelial homeostasis and the promotion of mucosal healing. Promotes VEGF-dependent neovascularization. From Mus musculus (Mouse).
   5765..6307    +  CDS            SNAP-tag®: human O6-alkylguanine-DNA-alkyltransferase variant that forms covalent bonds with benzylguanine derivatives fast-reacting variant, optimized for mammalian expression
   6314..6331    +  CDS            9xHis (fragment): 9xHis affinity tag
   6341..6390    +  CDS            SET1 (fragment): solubility-enhancement tag derived from T7 phage gene 10B
   6398..6445    +  terminator     T7 terminator: transcription terminator for bacteriophage T7 RNA polymerase
>Addgene plasmid #208773 | pET21a-C2m2-SNAP | addgene full sequence | sequence record 412566 | Addgene NGS Result
TGGCGAATGGG
[124 nt withheld, positions 12-135]
C
[91 nt withheld, positions 137-227]
A
[49 nt withheld, positions 229-277]
CCTTTGACGTTGGAGTCCACGTTCTTT
[37 nt withheld, positions 305-341]
ACCCTATCTCGGTCTATTCTTTTGATTTATAAGGGATTTTGCCGATTTCGGCCTATTGGTTAAAAAATGA
GCTGATTTAACAAAAATTTAACGCGAATTTTAACAAAATATTAACGCTTACAATTTAGGTGGCACTTTTC
GGGGAAATGTGCGCGGAACCCCTATTTGTTTATTTTTCTAAATACATTCAAATATGTATCCGCTCATGAG
ACAATAACCCTGATAAATGCTTCAATAATATTGAAAAAGGAAGAGTATGAGTATTCAACATTTCCGTGTC
GCCCTTATTCCCTTTTTTGCGGCATTTTGCCTTCCTGTTTTTGCTCACCCAGAAACGCTGGTGAAAGTAA
AAGATGCTGAAGATCAGTTGGGTGCACGAGTGGGTTACATCGAACTGGATCTCAACAGCGGTAAGATCCT
TGAGAGTTTTCGCCCCGAAGAACGTTTTCCAATGATGAGCACTTTTAAAGTTCTGCTATGTGGCGCGGTA
TTATCCCGTATTGACGCCGGGCAAGAGCAACTCGGTCGCCGCATACACTATTCTCAGAATGACTTGGTTG
AGTACTCACCAGTCACAGAAAAGCATCTTACGGATGGCATGACAGTAAGAGAATTATGCAGTGCTGCCAT
AACCATGAGTGATAACACTGCGGCCAACTTACTTCTGACAACGATCGGAGGACCGAAGGAGCTAACCGCT
TTTTTGCACAACATGGGGGATCATGTAACTCGCCTTGATCGTTGGGAACCGGAGCTGAATGAAGCCATAC
CAAACGACGAGCGTGACACCACGATGCCTGCAGCAATGGCAACAACGTTGCGCAAACTATTAACTGGCGA
ACTACTTACTCTAGCTTCCCGGCAACAATTAATAGACTGGATGGAGGCGGATAAAGTTGCAGGACCACTT
CTGCGCTCGGCCCTTCCGGCTGGCTGGTTTATTGCTGATAAATCTGGAGCCGGTGAGCGTGGGTCTCGCG
GTATCATTGCAGCACTGGGGCCAGATGGTAAGCCCTCCCGTATCGTAGTTATCTACACGACGGGGAGTCA
GGCAACTATGGATGAACGAAATAGACAGATCGCTGAGATAGGTGCCTCACTGATTAAGCATTGGTAACTG
TCAGACCAAGTTTACTCATATATACTTTAGATTGATTTAAAACTTCATTTTTAATTTAAAAGGATCTAGG
TGAAGATCCTTTTTGATAATCTCATGACCAAAATCCCTTAACGTGAGTTTTCGTTCCACTGAGCGTCAGA
CCCCGTAGAAAAGATCAAAGGATCTTCTTGAGATCCTTTTTTTCTGCGCGTAATCTGCTGCTTGCAAACA
AAAAAACCACCGCTACCAGCGGTGGTTTGTTTGCCGGATCAAGAGCTACCAACTCTTTTTCCGAAGGTAA
CTGGCTTCAGCAGAGCGCAGATACCAAATACTGTCCTTCTAGTGTAGCCGTAGTTAGGCCACCACTTCAA
GAACTCTGTAGCACCGCCTACATACCTCGCTCTGCTAATCCTGTTACCAGTGGCTGCTGCCAGTGGCGAT
AAGTCGTGTCTTACCGGGTTGGACTCAAGACGATAGTTACCGGATAAGGCGCAGCGGTCGGGCTGAACGG
GGGGTTCGTGCACACAGCCCAGCTTGGAGCGAACGACCTACACCGAACTGAGATACCTACAGCGTGAGCT
ATGAGAAAGCGCCACGCTTCCCGAAGGGAGAAAGGCGGACAGGTATCCGGTAAGCGGCAGGGTCGGAACA
GGAGAGCGCACGAGGGAGCTTCCAGGGGGAAACGCCTGGTATCTTTATAGTCCTGTCGGGTTTCGCCACC
TCTGACTTGAGCGTCGATTTTTGTGATGCTCGTCAGGGGGGCGGAGCCTATGGAAAAACGCCAGCAACGC
GGCCTTTTTACGGTTCCTGGCCTTTTGCTGGCCTTTTGCTCACATGTTCTTTCCTGCGTTATCCCCTGAT
TCTGTGGATAACCGTATTACCGCCTTTGAGTGAGCTGATACCGCTCGCCGCAGCCGAACGACCGAGCGCA
GCGAGTCAGTGAGCGAGGAAGCGGAAGAGCGCCTGATGCGGTATTTTCTCCTTACGCATCTGTGCGGTAT
TTCACACCGCAATGGTGCACTCTCAGTACAATCTGCTCTGATGCCGCATAGTTAAGCCAGTATACACTCC
GCTATCGCTACGTGACTGGGTCATGGCTGCGCCCCGACACCCGCCAACACCCGCTGACGCGCCCTGACGG
GCTTGTCTGCTCCCGGCATCCGCTTACAGACAAGCTGTGACCGTCTCCGGGAGCTGCATGTGTCAGAGGT
TTTCACCGTCATCACCGAAACGCGCGAGGCAGCTGCGGTAAAGCTCATCAGCGTGGTCGTGAAGCGATTC
ACAGATGTCTGCCTGTTCATCCGCGTCCAGCTCGTTGAGTTTCTCCAGAAGCGTTAATGTCTGGCTTCTG
ATAAAGCGGGCCATGTTAAGGGCGGTTTTTTCCTGTTTGGTCACTGATGCCTCCGTGTAAGGGGGATTTC
TGTTCATGGGGGTAATGATACCGATGAAACGAGAGAGGATGCTCACGATACGGGTTACTGATGATGAACA
TGCCCGGTTACTGGAACGTTGTGAGGGTAAACAACTGGCGGTATGGATGCGGCGGGACCAGAGAAAAATC
ACTCAGGGTCAATGCCAGCGCTTCGTTAATACAGATGTAGGTGTTCCACAGGGTAGCCAGCAGCATCCTG
CGATGCAGATCCGGAACATAATGGTGCAGGGCGCTGACTTCCGCGTTTCCAGACTTTACGAAACACGGAA
ACCGAAGACCATTCATGTTGTTGCTCAGGTCGCAGACGTTTTGCAGCAGCAGTCGCTTCACGTTCGCTCG
CGTATCGGTGATTCATTCTGCTAACCAGTAAGGCAACCCCGCCAGCCTAGCCGGGTCCTCAACGACAGGA
GCACGATCATGCGCACCCGTGGGGCCGCCATGCCGGCGATAATGGCCTGCTTCTCGCCGAAACGTTTGGT
GGCGGGACCAGTGACGAAGGCTTGAGCGAGGGCGTGCAAGATTCCGAATACCGCAAGCGACAGGCCGATC
ATCGTCGCGCTCCAGCGAAAGCGGTCCTCGCCGAAAATGACCCAGAGCGCTGCCGGCACCTGTCCTACGA
GTTGCATGATAAAGAAGACAGTCATAAGTGCGGCGACGATAGTCATGCCCCGCGCCCACCGGAAGGAGCT
GACTGGGTTGAAGGCTCTCAAGGGCATCGGTCGAGATCCCGGTGCCTAATGAGTGAGCTAACTTACATTA
ATTGCGTTGCGCTCACTGCCCGCTTTCCAGTCGGGAAACCTGTCGTGCCAGCTGCATTAATGAATCGGCC
AACGCGCGGGGAGAGGCGGTTTGCGTATTGGGCGCCAGGGTGGTTTTTCTTTTCACCAGTGAGACGGGCA
ACAGCTGATTGCCCTTCACCGCCTGGCCCTGAGAGAGTTGCAGCAAGCGGTCCACGCTGGTTTGCCCCAG
CAGGCGAAAATCCTGTTTGATGGTGGTTAACGGCGGGATATAACATGAGCTGTCTTCGGTATCGTCGTAT
CCCACTACCGAGATATCCGCACCAACGCGCAGCCCGGACTCGGTAATGGCGCGCATTGCGCCCAGCGCCA
TCTGATCGTTGGCAACCAGCATCGCAGTGGGAACGATGCCCTCATTCAGCATTTGCATGGTTTGTTGAAA
ACCGGACATGGCACTCCAGTCGCCTTCCCGTTCCGCTATCGGCTGAATTTGATTGCGAGTGAGATATTTA
TGCCAGCCAGCCAGACGCAGACGCGCCGAGACAGAACTTAATGGGCCCGCTAACAGCGCGATTTGCTGGT
GACCCAATGCGACCAGATGCTCCACGCCCAGTCGCGTACCGTCTTCATGGGAGAAAATAATACTGTTGAT
GGGTGTCTGGTCAGAGACATCAAGAAATAACGCCGGAACATTAGTGCAGGCAGCTTCCACAGCAATGGCA
TCCTGGTCATCCAGCGGATAGTTAATGATCAGCCCACTGACGCGTTGCGCGAGAAGATTGTGCACCGCCG
CTTTACAGGCTTCGACGCCGCTTCGTTCTACCATCGACACCACCACGCTGGCACCCAGTTGATCGGCGCG
AGATTTAATCGCCGCGACAATTTGCGACGGCGCGTGCAGGGCCAGACTGGAGGTGGCAACGCCAATCAGC
AACGACTGTTTGCCCGCCAGTTGTTGTGCCACGCGGTTGGGAATGTAATTCAGCTCCGCCATCGCCGCTT
CCACTTTTTCCCGCGTTTTCGCAGAAACGTGGCTGGCCTGGTTCACCACGCGGGAAACGGTCTGATAAGA
GACACCGGCATACTCTGCGACATCGTATAACGTTACTGGTTTCACATTCACCACCCTGAATTGACTCTCT
TCCGGGCGCTATCATGCCATACCGCGAAAGGTTTTGCGCCATTCGATGGTGTCCGGGATCTCGACGCTCT
CCCTTATGCGACTCCTGCATTAGGAAGCAGCCCAGTAGTAGGTTGAGGCCGTTGAGCACCGCCGCCGCAA
GGAATGGTGCATGCAAGGAGATGGCGCCCAACAGTCCCCCGGCCACGGGGCCTGCCACCATACCCACGCC
GAAACAAGCGCTCATGAGCCCGAAGTGGCGAGCCCGATCTTCCCCATCGGTGATGTCGGCGATATAGGCG
CCAGCAACCGCACCTGTGGCGCCGGTGATGCCGGCCACGATGCGTCCGGCGTAGAGGATCGAGATCTCGA
TCCCGCGAAATTAATACGACTCACTATAGGGGAATTGTGAGCGGATAACAATTCCCCTCTAGAAATAATT
TTGTTTAACTTTAAGAAGGAGATATACATATGCACGGATGTTCTGAGCCCCTGGGCCTGAAGAATAACAC
AATTCCTGACAGCCAGATGTCAGCCTCCAGCAGCTACAATACATGGAACCTGCGTGCTTTTGGCTGGTAC
CCCCACTTGGGAAGGCTGGATAATCAGGGCAATATCAATGCCTGGACGGCTCAGAGCAACAGTGCCAAGG
AATGGCTGCAGGTTGACCTGGGCACTCAGAGGCAAGTGACAGGAATCATCACCCAGGGGGCCCGTGACTT
TGGCCACATCCAGTATGTGGCGTCCTACAAGGTAGCCCACAGTGATGATGGTGTGCAGTGGACTGTATAT
GAGGAGCAAGGAAGCAGCAAGGTCTTCCAGGGCAACTTGGACAACAACTCCCACAAGAAGAACATCTTCG
AGAAACCCTTCATGGCTCGCTACGTGCGTGTCCTTCCAGTGTCCTGGCATAACCGCATCACCCTGCGCCT
GGAGCTGCTGGGCTGTAAGCTTGGCACTGGAGGCTCTGGAGGCACTGGAGGCTCTGGAGGCACCGGTAGC
ACTAGCGGCGGAAGCGGCGGGACAGGTACGCGTGACAAAGACTGCGAAATGAAGCGCACCACCCTGGATA
GCCCTCTGGGCAAGCTGGAACTGTCTGGGTGCGAACAGGGCCTGCACCGTATCATCTTCCTGGGCAAAGG
AACATCTGCCGCCGACGCCGTGGAAGTGCCTGCCCCAGCCGCCGTGCTGGGCGGACCAGAGCCACTGATG
CAGGCCACCGCCTGGCTCAACGCCTACTTTCACCAGCCTGAGGCCATCGAGGAGTTCCCTGTGCCAGCCC
TGCACCACCCAGTGTTCCAGCAGGAGAGCTTTACCCGCCAGGTGCTGTGGAAACTGCTGAAAGTGGTGAA
GTTCGGAGAGGTCATCAGCTACAGCCACCTGGCCGCCCTGGCCGGCAATCCCGCCGCCACCGCCGCCGTG
AAAACCGCCCTGAGCGGAAATCCCGTGCCCATTCTGATCCCCTGCCACCGGGTGGTGCAGGGCGACCTGG
ACGTGGGGGGCTACGAGGGCGGGCTCGCCGTGAAAGAGTGGCTGCTGGCCCACGAGGGCCACAGACTGGG
CAAGCCTGGGCTGGGTCTCGAGCACCACCACCACCACCACTGAGATCCGGCTGCTAACAAAGCCCGAAAG
GAAGCTGAGTTGGCTGCTGCCACCGCTGAGCAATAACTAGCATAACCCCTTGGGGCCTCTAAACGGGTCT
TGAGGGGTTTTTTGCTGAAAGGAGGAACTATATCCGGAT
